>Addgene plasmid #76701 | AXL gRNA (BRDN0001147657) | addgene full sequence | sequence record 186336 | Addgene Assembled Sequence
CCCGGGTGCAAAGATGGATAAAGTTTTAAACAGAGAGGAATCTTTGCAGCTAATGGACCTTCTAGGTCTT
GAAAGGAGTGGGAATTGGCTCCGGTGCCCGTCAGTGGGCAGAGCGCACATCGCCCACAGTCCCCGAGAAG
TTGGGGGGAGGGGTCGGCAATTGATCCGGTGCCTAGAGAAGGTGGCGCGGGGTAAACTGGGAAAGTGATG
TCGTGTACTGGCTCCGCCTTTTTCCCGAGGGTGGGGGAGAACCGTATATAAGTGCAGTAGTCGCCGTGAA
CGTTCTTTTTCGCAACGGGTTTGCCGCCAGAACACAGGTAAGTGCCGTGTGTGGTTCCCGCGGGCCTGGC
CTCTTTACGGGTTATGGCCCTTGCGTGCCTTGAATTACTTCCACCTGGCTGCAGTACGTGATTCTTGATC
CCGAGCTTCGGGTTGGAAGTGGGTGGGAGAGTTCGAGGCCTTGCGCTTAAGGAGCCCCTTCGCCTCGTGC
TTGAGTTGAGGCCTGGCCTGGGCGCTGGGGCCGCCGCGTGCGAATCTGGTGGCACCTTCGCGCCTGTCTC
GCTGCTTTCGATAAGTCTCTAGCCATTTAAAATTTTTGATGACCTGCTGCGACGCTTTTTTTCTGGCAAG
ATAGTCTTGTAAATGCGGGCCAAGATCTGCACACTGGTATTTCGGTTTTTGGGGCCGCGGGCGGCGACGG
GGCCCGTGCGTCCCAGCGCACATGTTCGGCGAGGCGGGGCCTGCGAGCGCGGCCACCGAGAATCGGACGG
GGGTAGTCTCAAGCTGGCCGGCCTGCTCTGGTGCCTGGCCTCGCGCCGCCGTGTATCGCCCCGCCCTGGG
CGGCAAGGCTGGCCCGGTCGGCACCAGTTGCGTGAGCGGAAAGATGGCCGCTTCCCGGCCCTGCTGCAGG
GAGCTCAAAATGGAGGACGCGGCGCTCGGGAGAGCGGGCGGGTGAGTCACCCACACAAAGGAAAAGGGCC
TTTCCGTCCTCAGCCGTCGCTTCATGTGACTCCACGGAGTACCGGGCGCCGTCCAGGCACCTCGATTAGT
TCTCGAGCTTTTGGAGTACGTCGTCTTTAGGTTGGGGGGAGGGGTTTTATGCGATGGAGTTTCCCCACAC
TGAGTGGGTGGAGACTGAAGTTAGGCCAGCTTGGCACTTGATGTAATTCTCCTTGGAATTTGCCCTTTTT
GAGTTTGGATCTTGGTTCATTCTCAAGCCTCAGACAGTGGTTCAAAGTTTTTTTCTTCCATTTCAGGTGT
CGTGACGTACGGCCACCATGACCGAGTACAAGCCCACGGTGCGCCTCGCCACCCGCGACGACGTCCCCAG
GGCCGTACGCACCCTCGCCGCCGCGTTCGCCGACTACCCCGCCACGCGCCACACCGTCGATCCGGACCGC
CACATCGAGCGGGTCACCGAGCTGCAAGAACTCTTCCTCACGCGCGTCGGGCTCGACATCGGCAAGGTGT
GGGTCGCGGACGACGGCGCCGCCGTGGCGGTCTGGACCACGCCGGAGAGCGTCGAAGCGGGGGCGGTGTT
CGCCGAGATCGGCCCGCGCATGGCCGAGTTGAGCGGTTCCCGGCTGGCCGCGCAGCAACAGATGGAAGGC
CTCCTGGCGCCGCACCGGCCCAAGGAGCCCGCGTGGTTCCTGGCCACCGTCGGAGTCTCGCCCGACCACC
AGGGCAAGGGTCTGGGCAGCGCCGTCGTGCTCCCCGGAGTGGAGGCGGCCGAGCGCGCCGGGGTGCCCGC
CTTCCTGGAGACCTCCGCGCCCCGCAACCTCCCCTTCTACGAGCGGCTCGGCTTCACCGTCACCGCCGAC
GTCGAGGTGCCCGAAGGACCGCGCACCTGGTGCATGACCCGCAAGCCCGGTGCCTGAACGCGTTAAGTCG
ACAATCAACCTCTGGATTACAAAATTTGTGAAAGATTGACTGGTATTCTTAACTATGTTGCTCCTTTTAC
GCTATGTGGATACGCTGCTTTAATGCCTTTGTATCATGCTATTGCTTCCCGTATGGCTTTCATTTTCTCC
TCCTTGTATAAATCCTGGTTGCTGTCTCTTTATGAGGAGTTGTGGCCCGTTGTCAGGCAACGTGGCGTGG
TGTGCACTGTGTTTGCTGACGCAACCCCCACTGGTTGGGGCATTGCCACCACCTGTCAGCTCCTTTCCGG
GACTTTCGCTTTCCCCCTCCCTATTGCCACGGCGGAACTCATCGCCGCCTGCCTTGCCCGCTGCTGGACA
GGGGCTCGGCTGTTGGGCACTGACAATTCCGTGGTGTTGTCGGGGAAATCATCGTCCTTTCCTTGGCTGC
TCGCCTGTGTTGCCACCTGGATTCTGCGCGGGACGTCCTTCTGCTACGTCCCTTCGGCCCTCAATCCAGC
GGACCTTCCTTCCCGCGGCCTGCTGCCGGCTCTGCGGCCTCTTCCGCGTCTTCGCCTTCGCCCTCAGACG
AGTCGGATCTCCCTTTGGGCCGCCTCCCCGCGTCGACTTTAAGACCAATGACTTACAAGGCAGCTGTAGA
TCTTAGCCACTTTTTAAAAGAAAAGGGGGGACTGGAAGGGCTAATTCACTCCCAACGAAGACAAGATCTG
CTTTTTGCTTGTACTGGGTCTCTCTGGTTAGACCAGATCTGAGCCTGGGAGCTCTCTGGCTAACTAGGGA
ACCCACTGCTTAAGCCTCAATAAAGCTTGCCTTGAGTGCTTCAAGTAGTGTGTGCCCGTCTGTTGTGTGA
CTCTGGTAACTAGAGATCCCTCAGACCCTTTTAGTCAGTGTGGAAAATCTCTAGCAGTACGTATAGTAGT
TCATGTCATCTTATTATTCAGTATTTATAACTTGCAAAGAAATGAATATCAGAGAGTGAGAGGAACTTGT
TTATTGCAGCTTATAATGGTTACAAATAAAGCAATAGCATCACAAATTTCACAAATAAAGCATTTTTTTC
ACTGCATTCTAGTTGTGGTTTGTCCAAACTCATCAATGTATCTTATCATGTCTGGCTCTAGCTATCCCGC
CCCTAACTCCGCCCATCCCGCCCCTAACTCCGCCCAGTTCCGCCCATTCTCCGCCCCATGGCTGACTAAT
TTTTTTTATTTATGCAGAGGCCGAGGCCGCCTCGGCCTCTGAGCTATTCCAGAAGTAGTGAGGAGGCTTT
TTTGGAGGCCTAGGGACGTACCCAATTCGCCCTATAGTGAGTCGTATTACGCGCGCTCACTGGCCGTCGT
TTTACAACGTCGTGACTGGGAAAACCCTGGCGTTACCCAACTTAATCGCCTTGCAGCACATCCCCCTTTC
GCCAGCTGGCGTAATAGCGAAGAGGCCCGCACCGATCGCCCTTCCCAACAGTTGCGCAGCCTGAATGGCG
AATGGG
[124 nt withheld, positions 3367-3490]
C
[91 nt withheld, positions 3492-3582]
A
[49 nt withheld, positions 3584-3632]
CCTTTGACGTTGGAGTCCACGTTCTTT
[37 nt withheld, positions 3660-3696]
ACCCTATCTCGGTCTATTCTTTTGATTTATAAGGGATTTTGCCGATTTCGGCCTATTGGTTAAAAAATGA
GCTGATTTAACAAAAATTTAACGCGAATTTTAACAAAATATTAACGCTTACAATTTAGGTGGCACTTTTC
GGGGAAATGTGCGCGGAACCCCTATTTGTTTATTTTTCTAAATACATTCAAATATGTATCCGCTCATGAG
ACAATAACCCTGATAAATGCTTCAATAATATTGAAAAAGGAAGAGTATGAGTATTCAACATTTCCGTGTC
GCCCTTATTCCCTTTTTTGCGGCATTTTGCCTTCCTGTTTTTGCTCACCCAGAAACGCTGGTGAAAGTAA
AAGATGCTGAAGATCAGTTGGGTGCACGAGTGGGTTACATCGAACTGGATCTCAACAGCGGTAAGATCCT
TGAGAGTTTTCGCCCCGAAGAACGTTTTCCAATGATGAGCACTTTTAAAGTTCTGCTATGTGGCGCGGTA
TTATCCCGTATTGACGCCGGGCAAGAGCAACTCGGTCGCCGCATACACTATTCTCAGAATGACTTGGTTG
AGTACTCACCAGTCACAGAAAAGCATCTTACGGATGGCATGACAGTAAGAGAATTATGCAGTGCTGCCAT
AACCATGAGTGATAACACTGCGGCCAACTTACTTCTGACAACGATCGGAGGACCGAAGGAGCTAACCGCT
TTTTTGCACAACATGGGGGATCATGTAACTCGCCTTGATCGTTGGGAACCGGAGCTGAATGAAGCCATAC
CAAACGACGAGCGTGACACCACGATGCCTGTAGCAATGGCAACAACGTTGCGCAAACTATTAACTGGCGA
ACTACTTACTCTAGCTTCCCGGCAACAATTAATAGACTGGATGGAGGCGGATAAAGTTGCAGGACCACTT
CTGCGCTCGGCCCTTCCGGCTGGCTGGTTTATTGCTGATAAATCTGGAGCCGGTGAGCGTGGGTCTCGCG
GTATCATTGCAGCACTGGGGCCAGATGGTAAGCCCTCCCGTATCGTAGTTATCTACACGACGGGGAGTCA
GGCAACTATGGATGAACGAAATAGACAGATCGCTGAGATAGGTGCCTCACTGATTAAGCATTGGTAACTG
TCAGACCAAGTTTACTCATATATACTTTAGATTGATTTAAAACTTCATTTTTAATTTAAAAGGATCTAGG
TGAAGATCCTTTTTGATAATCTCATGACCAAAATCCCTTAACGTGAGTTTTCGTTCCACTGAGCGTCAGA
CCCCGTAGAAAAGATCAAAGGATCTTCTTGAGATCCTTTTTTTCTGCGCGTAATCTGCTGCTTGCAAACA
AAAAAACCACCGCTACCAGCGGTGGTTTGTTTGCCGGATCAAGAGCTACCAACTCTTTTTCCGAAGGTAA
CTGGCTTCAGCAGAGCGCAGATACCAAATACTGTTCTTCTAGTGTAGCCGTAGTTAGGCCACCACTTCAA
GAACTCTGTAGCACCGCCTACATACCTCGCTCTGCTAATCCTGTTACCAGTGGCTGCTGCCAGTGGCGAT
AAGTCGTGTCTTACCGGGTTGGACTCAAGACGATAGTTACCGGATAAGGCGCAGCGGTCGGGCTGAACGG
GGGGTTCGTGCACACAGCCCAGCTTGGAGCGAACGACCTACACCGAACTGAGATACCTACAGCGTGAGCT
ATGAGAAAGCGCCACGCTTCCCGAAGGGAGAAAGGCGGACAGGTATCCGGTAAGCGGCAGGGTCGGAACA
GGAGAGCGCACGAGGGAGCTTCCAGGGGGAAACGCCTGGTATCTTTATAGTCCTGTCGGGTTTCGCCACC
TCTGACTTGAGCGTCGATTTTTGTGATGCTCGTCAGGGGGGCGGAGCCTATGGAAAAACGCCAGCAACGC
GGCCTTTTTACGGTTCCTGGCCTTTTGCTGGCCTTTTGCTCACATGTTCTTTCCTGCGTTATCCCCTGAT
TCTGTGGATAACCGTATTACCGCCTTTGAGTGAGCTGATACCGCTCGCCGCAGCCGAACGACCGAGCGCA
GCGAGTCAGTGAGCGAGGAAGCGGAAGAGCGCCCAATACGCAAACCGCCTCTCCCCGCGCGTTGGCCGAT
TCATTAATGCAGCTGGCACGACAGGTTTCCCGACTGGAAAGCGGGCAGTGAGCGCAACGCAATTAATGTG
AGTTAGCTCACTCATTAGGCACCCCAGGCTTTACACTTTATGCTTCCGGCTCGTATGTTGTGTGGAATTG
TGAGCGGATAACAATTTCACACAGGAAACAGCTATGACCATGATTACGCCAAGCGCGCAATTAACCCTCA
CTAAAGGGAACAAAAGCTGGAGCTGCAAGCTTAATGTAGTCTTATGCAATACTCTTGTAGTCTTGCAACA
TGGTAACGATGAGTTAGCAACATGCCTTACAAGGAGAGAAAAAGCACCGTGCATGCCGATTGGTGGAAGT
AAGGTGGTACGATCGTGCCTTATTAGGAAGGCAACAGACGGGTCTGACATGGATTGGACGAACCACTGAA
TTGCCGCATTGCAGAGATATTGTATTTAAGTGCCTAGCTCGATACATAAACGGGTCTCTCTGGTTAGACC
AGATCTGAGCCTGGGAGCTCTCTGGCTAACTAGGGAACCCACTGCTTAAGCCTCAATAAAGCTTGCCTTG
AGTGCTTCAAGTAGTGTGTGCCCGTCTGTTGTGTGACTCTGGTAACTAGAGATCCCTCAGACCCTTTTAG
TCAGTGTGGAAAATCTCTAGCAGTGGCGCCCGAACAGGGACTTGAAAGCGAAAGGGAAACCAGAGGAGCT
CTCTCGACGCAGGACTCGGCTTGCTGAAGCGCGCACGGCAAGAGGCGAGGGGCGGCGACTGGTGAGTACG
CCAAAAATTTTGACTAGCGGAGGCTAGAAGGAGAGAGATGGGTGCGAGAGCGTCAGTATTAAGCGGGGGA
GAATTAGATCGCGATGGGAAAAAATTCGGTTAAGGCCAGGGGGAAAGAAAAAATATAAATTAAAACATAT
AGTATGGGCAAGCAGGGAGCTAGAACGATTCGCAGTTAATCCTGGCCTGTTAGAAACATCAGAAGGCTGT
AGACAAATACTGGGACAGCTACAACCATCCCTTCAGACAGGATCAGAAGAACTTAGATCATTATATAATA
CAGTAGCAACCCTCTATTGTGTGCATCAAAGGATAGAGATAAAAGACACCAAGGAAGCTTTAGACAAGAT
AGAGGAAGAGCAAAACAAAAGTAAGACCACCGCACAGCAAGCGGCCGCTGATCTTCAGACCTGGAGGAGG
AGATATGAGGGACAATTGGAGAAGTGAATTATATAAATATAAAGTAGTAAAAATTGAACCATTAGGAGTA
GCACCCACCAAGGCAAAGAGAAGAGTGGTGCAGAGAGAAAAAAGAGCAGTGGGAATAGGAGCTTTGTTCC
TTGGGTTCTTGGGAGCAGCAGGAAGCACTATGGGCGCAGCGTCAATGACGCTGACGGTACAGGCCAGACA
ATTATTGTCTGGTATAGTGCAGCAGCAGAACAATTTGCTGAGGGCTATTGAGGCGCAACAGCATCTGTTG
CAACTCACAGTCTGGGGCATCAAGCAGCTCCAGGCAAGAATCCTGGCTGTGGAAAGATACCTAAAGGATC
AACAGCTCCTGGGGATTTGGGGTTGCTCTGGAAAACTCATTTGCACCACTGCTGTGCCTTGGAATGCTAG
TTGGAGTAATAAATCTCTGGAACAGATTTGGAATCACACGACCTGGATGGAGTGGGACAGAGAAATTAAC
AATTACACAAGCTTAATACACTCCTTAATTGAAGAATCGCAAAACCAGCAAGAAAAGAATGAACAAGAAT
TATTGGAATTAGATAAATGGGCAAGTTTGTGGAATTGGTTTAACATAACAAATTGGCTGTGGTATATAAA
ATTATTCATAATGATAGTAGGAGGCTTGGTAGGTTTAAGAATAGTTTTTGCTGTACTTTCTATAGTGAAT
AGAGTTAGGCAGGGATATTCACCATTATCGTTTCAGACCCACCTCCCAACCCCGAGGGGACCCAGAGAGG
GCCTATTTCCCATGATTCCTTCATATTTGCATATACGATACAAGGCTGTTAGAGAGATAATTAGAATTAA
TTTGACTGTAAACACAAAGATATTAGTACAAAATACGTGACGTAGAAAGTAATAATTTCTTGGGTAGTTT
GCAGTTTTAAAATTATGTTTTAAAATGGACTATCATATGCTTACCGTAACTTGAAAGTATTTCGATTTCT
TGGCTTTATATATCTTGTGGAAAGGACGAAACACCGCCCGAAGCCAATGTACCTCGGTTTTAGAGCTAGA
AATAGCAAGTTAAAATAAGGCTAGTCCGTTATCAACTTGAAAAAGTGGCACCGAGTCGGTGCTTTTTTAA
GCTTGGCGTAACTAGATCTTGAGACAAATGGCAGTATTCATCCACAATTTTAAAAGAAAAGGGGGGATTG
GGGGGTACAGTGCAGGGGAAAGAATAGTAGACATAATAGCAACAGACATACAAACTAAAGAATTACAAAA
ACAAATTACAAAAATTCAAAATTTTCGGGTTTATTACAGGGACAGCAGAGATCCACTTTGGCGCCGGCTC
GAGGGGG
Features (pLannotate 1.2.2; 29 found; start..end, strand, type, name):
     14..80      +  CDS            small t antigen (fragment): SV40 (simian virus 40) small t antigen
    106..317     +  promoter       EF-1α core promoter: core promoter for human elongation factor EF-1α
    318..1256    +  intron         EF-1α intron A: intron upstream of the start codon of human EF-1α
   1278..1877    +  CDS            PuroR (fragment): puromycin N-acetyltransferase; pac from Streptomyces; confers resistance to puromycin
   1893..2481    +  misc_feature   WPRE: woodchuck hepatitis virus posttranscriptional regulatory element
   2532..2551    +  misc_feature   cPPT/CTS (fragment): central polypurine tract and central termination sequence of HIV-1
   2553..2786    +  LTR            3' LTR (ΔU3): self-inactivating 3' long terminal repeat (LTR) from HIV-1
   2864..2985    +  polyA_signal   SV40 poly(A) signal: SV40 polyadenylation signal
   3025..3160    +  rep_origin     SV40 ori: SV40 origin of replication
   3181..3199    -  promoter       T7 promoter: promoter for bacteriophage T7 RNA polymerase
   3207..3362    +  CDS            lacZα (fragment): LacZα fragment of β-galactosidase; lacZ fragment
   3367..3795    +  rep_origin     f1 ori (sequence partly withheld): f1 bacteriophage origin of replication; arrow indicates direction of (+) strand synthesis
   3848..3952    +  promoter       AmpR promoter: bla
   3953..4813    +  CDS            AmpR: β-lactamase; bla; confers resistance to ampicillin, carbenicillin, and related antibiotics
   4984..5572    +  rep_origin     ori: high-copy-number ColE1/pMB1/pBR322/pUC origin of replication
   5755..5847    +  CDS            lacI (fragment): lac repressor; lacI; The lac repressor binds to the lac operator to inhibit transcription in E. coli. This inhibition can be relieved by adding lactose or isopropyl-β-D-thiogalactopyranoside (IPTG).
   5860..5881    +  protein_bind   CAP binding site: CAP binding activates transcription in the presence of cAMP. E. coli catabolite activator protein
   5896..5926    +  promoter       lac promoter: promoter for the E. coli lac operon
   5934..5950    +  protein_bind   lac operator: The lac repressor binds to the lac operator to inhibit transcription in E. coli. This inhibition can be relieved by adding lactose or isopropyl-β-D-thiogalactopyranoside (IPTG). lac repressor encoded by lacI
   5995..6013    +  promoter       T3 promoter: promoter for bacteriophage T3 RNA polymerase
   6041..6267    +  promoter       RSV promoter: Rous sarcoma virus enhancer/promoter
   6268..6448    +  LTR            5' LTR (truncated): truncated 5' long terminal repeat (LTR) from HIV-1
   6495..6620    +  misc_feature   HIV-1 Ψ: packaging signal of human immunodeficiency virus type 1
   6604..6967    +  CDS            HIV-1 gag (fragment): gag protein from human immunodeficiency virus 1; gag
   7113..7346    +  misc_feature   RRE: The Rev response element (RRE) of HIV-1 allows for Rev-dependent mRNA export from the nucleus to the cytoplasm.
   7723..7749    +  CDS            Rev (fragment): human immunodeficiency virus 1 (HIV-1) Rev protein; rev; enhances nuclear export of unspliced and incompletely spliced viral mRNAs
   7753..7993    +  promoter       U6 promoter: RNA polymerase III promoter for human U6 snRNA
   8023..8098    +  misc_RNA       gRNA scaffold: guide RNA scaffold for the Streptococcus pyogenes CRISPR/Cas9 system
   8154..8271    +  misc_feature   cPPT/CTS: central polypurine tract and central termination sequence of HIV-1
