[The description below was written by a language model from this plasmid's Addgene catalogue record and pLannotate feature annotations shown in this document.]
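Description:
AXL gRNA (BRDN0001147657) is a third-generation lentiviral guide RNA plasmid built on the lentiGuide-Puro backbone and designed to direct Streptococcus pyogenes Cas9 to the human AXL gene, which encodes a receptor tyrosine kinase. It belongs to a human kinome gRNA collection created in connection with work on optimized sgRNA design. In bacteria it is maintained through a high-copy ColE1/pUC-type origin and selected with ampicillin via the β-lactamase gene. The backbone also carries an f1 origin, an SV40 origin and residual lac, T7 and T3 elements.

The 8.3 kb assembled sequence shows the expected transfer-vector layout. An RSV promoter fused to a truncated HIV-1 5' LTR drives Tat-independent production of the viral genomic RNA. It is followed by the Ψ packaging signal with a partial gag sequence, the Rev response element for nuclear export, and a cPPT/CTS. A self-inactivating ΔU3 3' LTR closes the proviral unit, with an SV40 polyadenylation signal downstream.

Two expression cassettes sit between the LTRs. In the first, a human U6 RNA polymerase III promoter transcribes the AXL-targeting spacer fused to the Cas9 gRNA scaffold. In the second, the EF-1α core promoter with its intron A drives puromycin N-acetyltransferase, stabilised by a WPRE, so that transduced mammalian cells can be selected with puromycin.

The plasmid does not encode Cas9, so it must be paired with a separate Cas9 vector such as lentiCas9-Blast or used in cells already expressing the nuclease. It is typically used for AXL knockout or loss-of-function studies in human cells.
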