Addgene plasmid #76701: AXL gRNA (BRDN0001147657)
Purpose: 3rd generation lentiviral gRNA plasmid targeting human AXL
Depositing lab: John Doench & David Root. Depositing organization: Broad Institute. Publication: Optimized sgRNA design to maximize activity and minimize off-target effects of CRISPR-Cas9. Doench JG, Fusi N, Sullender M, Hegde M, Vaimberg EW, Donovan KF, Smith I, Tothova Z, Wilen C, Orchard R, Virgin HW, Listgarten J, Root DE. Nat Biotechnol. 2016 Jan 18. doi: 10.1038/nbt.3437. PubMed 26780180.
Backbone
  Vector backbone: lentiGuide-Puro
  Backbone manufacturer: Zhang Lab (Addgene plasmid # 52963)
  Vector type: Mammalian Expression, Lentiviral, CRISPR
  Selectable markers: Puromycin
Growth in bacteria
  Bacterial resistance: Ampicillin, 100 μg/mL
  Growth temperature: 37°C
  Growth strain: DH5alpha
  Copy number: High Copy
Gene/Insert
  Gene/Insert name: AXL (alt names: AXL; NM_001699.5)
  gRNA/shRNA sequence: CCCGAAGCCAATGTACCTCG
  Species: H. sapiens (human)
  Entrez Gene: AXL (a.k.a. ARK, AXL3, JTK11, Tyro7, UFO)
  Promoter: hU6
  Cloning method: Unknown
  Sequencing primers: 5′ U6-F; 3′ pS2-R
Terms and licenses: Academic/Nonprofit Terms; Industry Terms: Not Available to Industry
Depositor comments: The gRNA was designed to target the following Genbank reference sequence(s): NM_001699.5,NM_021913.4. Note that this plasmid does NOT contain Cas9. It should be used in conjunction with lentiCas9-Blast (Addgene #52962) or otherwise with cell lines already expressing Cas9. Browse the full kinome gRNA library at http://www.addgene.org/pooled-library/broadgpp-human-kinome/ or visit http://www.broadinstitute.org/rnai/public/ for detailed protocols and information.
How to cite: AXL gRNA (BRDN0001147657) was a gift from John Doench & David Root (Addgene plasmid # 76701 ; http://n2t.net/addgene:76701 ; RRID:Addgene_76701)
