>Addgene plasmid #76701 | AXL gRNA (BRDN0001147657) | depositor partial sequence | sequence record 144161 | Target Sequence
CCCGAAGCCAATGTACCTCG
