>Addgene plasmid #76701 | AXL gRNA (BRDN0001147657) | addgene partial sequence | sequence record 186335 | hU6-F
GTAGAAAGTAATAATTTCTTGGGTAGTTTGCAGTTTTAAAATTATGTTTTAAAATGGACTATCATATGCT
TACCGTAACTTGAAAGTATTTCGATTTCTTGGCTTTATATATCTTGTGGAAAGGACGAAACACCGCCCGA
AGCCAATGTACCTCGGTTTTAGAGCTAGAAATAGCAAGTTAAAATAAGGCTAGTCCGTTATCAACTTGAA
AAAGTGGCACCGAGTCGGTGCTTTTTTAAGCTTGGCGTAACTAGATCTTGAGACAAATGGCAGTATTCAT
CCACAATTTTAAAAGAAAAGGGGGGATTGGGGGGTACAGTGCAGGGGAAAGAATAGTAGACATAATAGCA
ACAGACATACAAACTAAAGAATTACAAAAACAAATTACAAAAATTCAAAATTTTCGGGTTTATTACAGGG
ACAGCAGAGATCCACTTTGGCGCCGGCTCGAGGGGGCCCGGGTGCAAAGATGGATAAAGTTTTAAACAGA
GAGGAATCTTTGCAGCTAATGGACCTTCTAGGTCTTGAAAGGAGTGGGAATTGGCTCCGGTGCCCGTCAG
TGGGCAGAGC
